Addgene plasmid #76525: ACVR1C gRNA (BRDN0001146192)
Purpose: 3rd generation lentiviral gRNA plasmid targeting human ACVR1C
Depositing lab: John Doench & David Root. Depositing organization: Broad Institute. Publication: Optimized sgRNA design to maximize activity and minimize off-target effects of CRISPR-Cas9. Doench JG, Fusi N, Sullender M, Hegde M, Vaimberg EW, Donovan KF, Smith I, Tothova Z, Wilen C, Orchard R, Virgin HW, Listgarten J, Root DE. Nat Biotechnol. 2016 Jan 18. doi: 10.1038/nbt.3437. PubMed 26780180.
Backbone
  Vector backbone: lentiGuide-Puro
  Backbone manufacturer: Zhang Lab (Addgene plasmid # 52963)
  Vector type: Mammalian Expression, Lentiviral, CRISPR
  Selectable markers: Puromycin
Growth in bacteria
  Bacterial resistance: Ampicillin, 100 μg/mL
  Growth temperature: 37°C
  Growth strain: DH5alpha
  Copy number: High Copy
Gene/Insert
  Gene/Insert name: ACVR1C (alt names: ACVR1C; NM_001111031.1)
  gRNA/shRNA sequence: CCAAGATCTTTCATCTCTGG
  Species: H. sapiens (human)
  Entrez Gene: ACVR1C (a.k.a. ACVRLK7, ALK7)
  Promoter: hU6
  Cloning method: Unknown
  Sequencing primers: 5′ U6-F; 3′ pS2-R
Terms and licenses: Academic/Nonprofit Terms; Industry Terms: Not Available to Industry
Depositor comments: The gRNA was designed to target the following Genbank reference sequence(s): NM_001111031.1,NM_001111032.1,NM_145259.2. Note that this plasmid does NOT contain Cas9. It should be used in conjunction with lentiCas9-Blast (Addgene #52962) or otherwise with cell lines already expressing Cas9. Browse the full kinome gRNA library at http://www.addgene.org/pooled-library/broadgpp-human-kinome/ or visit http://www.broadinstitute.org/rnai/public/ for detailed protocols and information.
How to cite: ACVR1C gRNA (BRDN0001146192) was a gift from John Doench & David Root (Addgene plasmid # 76525 ; http://n2t.net/addgene:76525 ; RRID:Addgene_76525)
