[The description below was written by a language model from this plasmid's Addgene catalogue record and pLannotate feature annotations shown in this document.]
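Description:
ACVR1C gRNA (BRDN0001146192) is a third-generation lentiviral CRISPR guide plasmid built on the lentiGuide-Puro backbone and designed to target human ACVR1C (also known as ALK7 or ACVRLK7), a member of a human kinome gRNA collection. In bacteria the roughly 8.3 kb plasmid is maintained at high copy through a ColE1/pUC-type origin and selected with ampicillin via the β-lactamase gene. An f1 origin, an SV40 origin and leftover lac and T7/T3 promoter elements from the cloning backbone are also annotated.

The lentiviral transfer cassette begins with an RSV promoter fused to a truncated HIV-1 5' LTR, which makes genomic RNA production Tat-independent. This is followed by the Ψ packaging signal with a partial gag sequence, the Rev response element for nuclear export of the unspliced genome, and a cPPT/CTS that aids nuclear import. It ends in a U3-deleted, self-inactivating 3' LTR followed by an SV40 polyadenylation signal. Within this frame, a human U6 RNA polymerase III promoter drives the ACVR1C-specific spacer joined to the Streptococcus pyogenes Cas9 guide RNA scaffold. A separate EF-1α promoter with its intron A drives puromycin N-acetyltransferase for selection of transduced mammalian cells, and a WPRE enhances transcript expression.

The plasmid does not encode Cas9, so it is intended for use with a separate Cas9 vector such as lentiCas9-Blast or in cells that already express Cas9. According to the depositor, the guide was designed against three ACVR1C reference transcripts. Its typical use is Cas9-directed disruption of ACVR1C in human cells after lentiviral delivery.
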