Features (pLannotate 1.2.2; 29 found; start..end, strand, type, name):
     14..80      +  CDS            small t antigen (fragment): SV40 (simian virus 40) small t antigen
    106..317     +  promoter       EF-1α core promoter: core promoter for human elongation factor EF-1α
    318..1256    +  intron         EF-1α intron A: intron upstream of the start codon of human EF-1α
   1278..1877    +  CDS            PuroR (fragment): puromycin N-acetyltransferase; pac from Streptomyces; confers resistance to puromycin
   1893..2481    +  misc_feature   WPRE: woodchuck hepatitis virus posttranscriptional regulatory element
   2532..2551    +  misc_feature   cPPT/CTS (fragment): central polypurine tract and central termination sequence of HIV-1
   2553..2786    +  LTR            3' LTR (ΔU3): self-inactivating 3' long terminal repeat (LTR) from HIV-1
   2864..2985    +  polyA_signal   SV40 poly(A) signal: SV40 polyadenylation signal
   3025..3160    +  rep_origin     SV40 ori: SV40 origin of replication
   3181..3199    -  promoter       T7 promoter: promoter for bacteriophage T7 RNA polymerase
   3207..3362    +  CDS            lacZα (fragment): LacZα fragment of β-galactosidase; lacZ fragment
   3367..3795    +  rep_origin     f1 ori (sequence partly withheld): f1 bacteriophage origin of replication; arrow indicates direction of (+) strand synthesis
   3848..3952    +  promoter       AmpR promoter: bla
   3953..4813    +  CDS            AmpR: β-lactamase; bla; confers resistance to ampicillin, carbenicillin, and related antibiotics
   4984..5572    +  rep_origin     ori: high-copy-number ColE1/pMB1/pBR322/pUC origin of replication
   5755..5847    +  CDS            lacI (fragment): lac repressor; lacI; The lac repressor binds to the lac operator to inhibit transcription in E. coli. This inhibition can be relieved by adding lactose or isopropyl-β-D-thiogalactopyranoside (IPTG).
   5860..5881    +  protein_bind   CAP binding site: CAP binding activates transcription in the presence of cAMP. E. coli catabolite activator protein
   5896..5926    +  promoter       lac promoter: promoter for the E. coli lac operon
   5934..5950    +  protein_bind   lac operator: The lac repressor binds to the lac operator to inhibit transcription in E. coli. This inhibition can be relieved by adding lactose or isopropyl-β-D-thiogalactopyranoside (IPTG). lac repressor encoded by lacI
   5995..6013    +  promoter       T3 promoter: promoter for bacteriophage T3 RNA polymerase
   6041..6267    +  promoter       RSV promoter: Rous sarcoma virus enhancer/promoter
   6268..6448    +  LTR            5' LTR (truncated): truncated 5' long terminal repeat (LTR) from HIV-1
   6495..6620    +  misc_feature   HIV-1 Ψ: packaging signal of human immunodeficiency virus type 1
   6604..6967    +  CDS            HIV-1 gag (fragment): gag protein from human immunodeficiency virus 1; gag
   7113..7346    +  misc_feature   RRE: The Rev response element (RRE) of HIV-1 allows for Rev-dependent mRNA export from the nucleus to the cytoplasm.
   7723..7749    +  CDS            Rev (fragment): human immunodeficiency virus 1 (HIV-1) Rev protein; rev; enhances nuclear export of unspliced and incompletely spliced viral mRNAs
   7753..7993    +  promoter       U6 promoter: RNA polymerase III promoter for human U6 snRNA
   8023..8098    +  misc_RNA       gRNA scaffold: guide RNA scaffold for the Streptococcus pyogenes CRISPR/Cas9 system
   8154..8271    +  misc_feature   cPPT/CTS: central polypurine tract and central termination sequence of HIV-1
>Addgene plasmid #76525 | ACVR1C gRNA (BRDN0001146192) | addgene full sequence | sequence record 186004 | Addgene Assembled Sequence
CCCGGGTGCAAAGATGGATAAAGTTTTAAACAGAGAGGAATCTTTGCAGCTAATGGACCTTCTAGGTCTT
GAAAGGAGTGGGAATTGGCTCCGGTGCCCGTCAGTGGGCAGAGCGCACATCGCCCACAGTCCCCGAGAAG
TTGGGGGGAGGGGTCGGCAATTGATCCGGTGCCTAGAGAAGGTGGCGCGGGGTAAACTGGGAAAGTGATG
TCGTGTACTGGCTCCGCCTTTTTCCCGAGGGTGGGGGAGAACCGTATATAAGTGCAGTAGTCGCCGTGAA
CGTTCTTTTTCGCAACGGGTTTGCCGCCAGAACACAGGTAAGTGCCGTGTGTGGTTCCCGCGGGCCTGGC
CTCTTTACGGGTTATGGCCCTTGCGTGCCTTGAATTACTTCCACCTGGCTGCAGTACGTGATTCTTGATC
CCGAGCTTCGGGTTGGAAGTGGGTGGGAGAGTTCGAGGCCTTGCGCTTAAGGAGCCCCTTCGCCTCGTGC
TTGAGTTGAGGCCTGGCCTGGGCGCTGGGGCCGCCGCGTGCGAATCTGGTGGCACCTTCGCGCCTGTCTC
GCTGCTTTCGATAAGTCTCTAGCCATTTAAAATTTTTGATGACCTGCTGCGACGCTTTTTTTCTGGCAAG
ATAGTCTTGTAAATGCGGGCCAAGATCTGCACACTGGTATTTCGGTTTTTGGGGCCGCGGGCGGCGACGG
GGCCCGTGCGTCCCAGCGCACATGTTCGGCGAGGCGGGGCCTGCGAGCGCGGCCACCGAGAATCGGACGG
GGGTAGTCTCAAGCTGGCCGGCCTGCTCTGGTGCCTGGCCTCGCGCCGCCGTGTATCGCCCCGCCCTGGG
CGGCAAGGCTGGCCCGGTCGGCACCAGTTGCGTGAGCGGAAAGATGGCCGCTTCCCGGCCCTGCTGCAGG
GAGCTCAAAATGGAGGACGCGGCGCTCGGGAGAGCGGGCGGGTGAGTCACCCACACAAAGGAAAAGGGCC
TTTCCGTCCTCAGCCGTCGCTTCATGTGACTCCACGGAGTACCGGGCGCCGTCCAGGCACCTCGATTAGT
TCTCGAGCTTTTGGAGTACGTCGTCTTTAGGTTGGGGGGAGGGGTTTTATGCGATGGAGTTTCCCCACAC
TGAGTGGGTGGAGACTGAAGTTAGGCCAGCTTGGCACTTGATGTAATTCTCCTTGGAATTTGCCCTTTTT
GAGTTTGGATCTTGGTTCATTCTCAAGCCTCAGACAGTGGTTCAAAGTTTTTTTCTTCCATTTCAGGTGT
CGTGACGTACGGCCACCATGACCGAGTACAAGCCCACGGTGCGCCTCGCCACCCGCGACGACGTCCCCAG
GGCCGTACGCACCCTCGCCGCCGCGTTCGCCGACTACCCCGCCACGCGCCACACCGTCGATCCGGACCGC
CACATCGAGCGGGTCACCGAGCTGCAAGAACTCTTCCTCACGCGCGTCGGGCTCGACATCGGCAAGGTGT
GGGTCGCGGACGACGGCGCCGCCGTGGCGGTCTGGACCACGCCGGAGAGCGTCGAAGCGGGGGCGGTGTT
CGCCGAGATCGGCCCGCGCATGGCCGAGTTGAGCGGTTCCCGGCTGGCCGCGCAGCAACAGATGGAAGGC
CTCCTGGCGCCGCACCGGCCCAAGGAGCCCGCGTGGTTCCTGGCCACCGTCGGAGTCTCGCCCGACCACC
AGGGCAAGGGTCTGGGCAGCGCCGTCGTGCTCCCCGGAGTGGAGGCGGCCGAGCGCGCCGGGGTGCCCGC
CTTCCTGGAGACCTCCGCGCCCCGCAACCTCCCCTTCTACGAGCGGCTCGGCTTCACCGTCACCGCCGAC
GTCGAGGTGCCCGAAGGACCGCGCACCTGGTGCATGACCCGCAAGCCCGGTGCCTGAACGCGTTAAGTCG
ACAATCAACCTCTGGATTACAAAATTTGTGAAAGATTGACTGGTATTCTTAACTATGTTGCTCCTTTTAC
GCTATGTGGATACGCTGCTTTAATGCCTTTGTATCATGCTATTGCTTCCCGTATGGCTTTCATTTTCTCC
TCCTTGTATAAATCCTGGTTGCTGTCTCTTTATGAGGAGTTGTGGCCCGTTGTCAGGCAACGTGGCGTGG
TGTGCACTGTGTTTGCTGACGCAACCCCCACTGGTTGGGGCATTGCCACCACCTGTCAGCTCCTTTCCGG
GACTTTCGCTTTCCCCCTCCCTATTGCCACGGCGGAACTCATCGCCGCCTGCCTTGCCCGCTGCTGGACA
GGGGCTCGGCTGTTGGGCACTGACAATTCCGTGGTGTTGTCGGGGAAATCATCGTCCTTTCCTTGGCTGC
TCGCCTGTGTTGCCACCTGGATTCTGCGCGGGACGTCCTTCTGCTACGTCCCTTCGGCCCTCAATCCAGC
GGACCTTCCTTCCCGCGGCCTGCTGCCGGCTCTGCGGCCTCTTCCGCGTCTTCGCCTTCGCCCTCAGACG
AGTCGGATCTCCCTTTGGGCCGCCTCCCCGCGTCGACTTTAAGACCAATGACTTACAAGGCAGCTGTAGA
TCTTAGCCACTTTTTAAAAGAAAAGGGGGGACTGGAAGGGCTAATTCACTCCCAACGAAGACAAGATCTG
CTTTTTGCTTGTACTGGGTCTCTCTGGTTAGACCAGATCTGAGCCTGGGAGCTCTCTGGCTAACTAGGGA
ACCCACTGCTTAAGCCTCAATAAAGCTTGCCTTGAGTGCTTCAAGTAGTGTGTGCCCGTCTGTTGTGTGA
CTCTGGTAACTAGAGATCCCTCAGACCCTTTTAGTCAGTGTGGAAAATCTCTAGCAGTACGTATAGTAGT
TCATGTCATCTTATTATTCAGTATTTATAACTTGCAAAGAAATGAATATCAGAGAGTGAGAGGAACTTGT
TTATTGCAGCTTATAATGGTTACAAATAAAGCAATAGCATCACAAATTTCACAAATAAAGCATTTTTTTC
ACTGCATTCTAGTTGTGGTTTGTCCAAACTCATCAATGTATCTTATCATGTCTGGCTCTAGCTATCCCGC
CCCTAACTCCGCCCATCCCGCCCCTAACTCCGCCCAGTTCCGCCCATTCTCCGCCCCATGGCTGACTAAT
TTTTTTTATTTATGCAGAGGCCGAGGCCGCCTCGGCCTCTGAGCTATTCCAGAAGTAGTGAGGAGGCTTT
TTTGGAGGCCTAGGGACGTACCCAATTCGCCCTATAGTGAGTCGTATTACGCGCGCTCACTGGCCGTCGT
TTTACAACGTCGTGACTGGGAAAACCCTGGCGTTACCCAACTTAATCGCCTTGCAGCACATCCCCCTTTC
GCCAGCTGGCGTAATAGCGAAGAGGCCCGCACCGATCGCCCTTCCCAACAGTTGCGCAGCCTGAATGGCG
AATGGG
[124 nt withheld, positions 3367-3490]
C
[91 nt withheld, positions 3492-3582]
A
[49 nt withheld, positions 3584-3632]
CCTTTGACGTTGGAGTCCACGTTCTTT
[37 nt withheld, positions 3660-3696]
ACCCTATCTCGGTCTATTCTTTTGATTTATAAGGGATTTTGCCGATTTCGGCCTATTGGTTAAAAAATGA
GCTGATTTAACAAAAATTTAACGCGAATTTTAACAAAATATTAACGCTTACAATTTAGGTGGCACTTTTC
GGGGAAATGTGCGCGGAACCCCTATTTGTTTATTTTTCTAAATACATTCAAATATGTATCCGCTCATGAG
ACAATAACCCTGATAAATGCTTCAATAATATTGAAAAAGGAAGAGTATGAGTATTCAACATTTCCGTGTC
GCCCTTATTCCCTTTTTTGCGGCATTTTGCCTTCCTGTTTTTGCTCACCCAGAAACGCTGGTGAAAGTAA
AAGATGCTGAAGATCAGTTGGGTGCACGAGTGGGTTACATCGAACTGGATCTCAACAGCGGTAAGATCCT
TGAGAGTTTTCGCCCCGAAGAACGTTTTCCAATGATGAGCACTTTTAAAGTTCTGCTATGTGGCGCGGTA
TTATCCCGTATTGACGCCGGGCAAGAGCAACTCGGTCGCCGCATACACTATTCTCAGAATGACTTGGTTG
AGTACTCACCAGTCACAGAAAAGCATCTTACGGATGGCATGACAGTAAGAGAATTATGCAGTGCTGCCAT
AACCATGAGTGATAACACTGCGGCCAACTTACTTCTGACAACGATCGGAGGACCGAAGGAGCTAACCGCT
TTTTTGCACAACATGGGGGATCATGTAACTCGCCTTGATCGTTGGGAACCGGAGCTGAATGAAGCCATAC
CAAACGACGAGCGTGACACCACGATGCCTGTAGCAATGGCAACAACGTTGCGCAAACTATTAACTGGCGA
ACTACTTACTCTAGCTTCCCGGCAACAATTAATAGACTGGATGGAGGCGGATAAAGTTGCAGGACCACTT
CTGCGCTCGGCCCTTCCGGCTGGCTGGTTTATTGCTGATAAATCTGGAGCCGGTGAGCGTGGGTCTCGCG
GTATCATTGCAGCACTGGGGCCAGATGGTAAGCCCTCCCGTATCGTAGTTATCTACACGACGGGGAGTCA
GGCAACTATGGATGAACGAAATAGACAGATCGCTGAGATAGGTGCCTCACTGATTAAGCATTGGTAACTG
TCAGACCAAGTTTACTCATATATACTTTAGATTGATTTAAAACTTCATTTTTAATTTAAAAGGATCTAGG
TGAAGATCCTTTTTGATAATCTCATGACCAAAATCCCTTAACGTGAGTTTTCGTTCCACTGAGCGTCAGA
CCCCGTAGAAAAGATCAAAGGATCTTCTTGAGATCCTTTTTTTCTGCGCGTAATCTGCTGCTTGCAAACA
AAAAAACCACCGCTACCAGCGGTGGTTTGTTTGCCGGATCAAGAGCTACCAACTCTTTTTCCGAAGGTAA
CTGGCTTCAGCAGAGCGCAGATACCAAATACTGTTCTTCTAGTGTAGCCGTAGTTAGGCCACCACTTCAA
GAACTCTGTAGCACCGCCTACATACCTCGCTCTGCTAATCCTGTTACCAGTGGCTGCTGCCAGTGGCGAT
AAGTCGTGTCTTACCGGGTTGGACTCAAGACGATAGTTACCGGATAAGGCGCAGCGGTCGGGCTGAACGG
GGGGTTCGTGCACACAGCCCAGCTTGGAGCGAACGACCTACACCGAACTGAGATACCTACAGCGTGAGCT
ATGAGAAAGCGCCACGCTTCCCGAAGGGAGAAAGGCGGACAGGTATCCGGTAAGCGGCAGGGTCGGAACA
GGAGAGCGCACGAGGGAGCTTCCAGGGGGAAACGCCTGGTATCTTTATAGTCCTGTCGGGTTTCGCCACC
TCTGACTTGAGCGTCGATTTTTGTGATGCTCGTCAGGGGGGCGGAGCCTATGGAAAAACGCCAGCAACGC
GGCCTTTTTACGGTTCCTGGCCTTTTGCTGGCCTTTTGCTCACATGTTCTTTCCTGCGTTATCCCCTGAT
TCTGTGGATAACCGTATTACCGCCTTTGAGTGAGCTGATACCGCTCGCCGCAGCCGAACGACCGAGCGCA
GCGAGTCAGTGAGCGAGGAAGCGGAAGAGCGCCCAATACGCAAACCGCCTCTCCCCGCGCGTTGGCCGAT
TCATTAATGCAGCTGGCACGACAGGTTTCCCGACTGGAAAGCGGGCAGTGAGCGCAACGCAATTAATGTG
AGTTAGCTCACTCATTAGGCACCCCAGGCTTTACACTTTATGCTTCCGGCTCGTATGTTGTGTGGAATTG
TGAGCGGATAACAATTTCACACAGGAAACAGCTATGACCATGATTACGCCAAGCGCGCAATTAACCCTCA
CTAAAGGGAACAAAAGCTGGAGCTGCAAGCTTAATGTAGTCTTATGCAATACTCTTGTAGTCTTGCAACA
TGGTAACGATGAGTTAGCAACATGCCTTACAAGGAGAGAAAAAGCACCGTGCATGCCGATTGGTGGAAGT
AAGGTGGTACGATCGTGCCTTATTAGGAAGGCAACAGACGGGTCTGACATGGATTGGACGAACCACTGAA
TTGCCGCATTGCAGAGATATTGTATTTAAGTGCCTAGCTCGATACATAAACGGGTCTCTCTGGTTAGACC
AGATCTGAGCCTGGGAGCTCTCTGGCTAACTAGGGAACCCACTGCTTAAGCCTCAATAAAGCTTGCCTTG
AGTGCTTCAAGTAGTGTGTGCCCGTCTGTTGTGTGACTCTGGTAACTAGAGATCCCTCAGACCCTTTTAG
TCAGTGTGGAAAATCTCTAGCAGTGGCGCCCGAACAGGGACTTGAAAGCGAAAGGGAAACCAGAGGAGCT
CTCTCGACGCAGGACTCGGCTTGCTGAAGCGCGCACGGCAAGAGGCGAGGGGCGGCGACTGGTGAGTACG
CCAAAAATTTTGACTAGCGGAGGCTAGAAGGAGAGAGATGGGTGCGAGAGCGTCAGTATTAAGCGGGGGA
GAATTAGATCGCGATGGGAAAAAATTCGGTTAAGGCCAGGGGGAAAGAAAAAATATAAATTAAAACATAT
AGTATGGGCAAGCAGGGAGCTAGAACGATTCGCAGTTAATCCTGGCCTGTTAGAAACATCAGAAGGCTGT
AGACAAATACTGGGACAGCTACAACCATCCCTTCAGACAGGATCAGAAGAACTTAGATCATTATATAATA
CAGTAGCAACCCTCTATTGTGTGCATCAAAGGATAGAGATAAAAGACACCAAGGAAGCTTTAGACAAGAT
AGAGGAAGAGCAAAACAAAAGTAAGACCACCGCACAGCAAGCGGCCGCTGATCTTCAGACCTGGAGGAGG
AGATATGAGGGACAATTGGAGAAGTGAATTATATAAATATAAAGTAGTAAAAATTGAACCATTAGGAGTA
GCACCCACCAAGGCAAAGAGAAGAGTGGTGCAGAGAGAAAAAAGAGCAGTGGGAATAGGAGCTTTGTTCC
TTGGGTTCTTGGGAGCAGCAGGAAGCACTATGGGCGCAGCGTCAATGACGCTGACGGTACAGGCCAGACA
ATTATTGTCTGGTATAGTGCAGCAGCAGAACAATTTGCTGAGGGCTATTGAGGCGCAACAGCATCTGTTG
CAACTCACAGTCTGGGGCATCAAGCAGCTCCAGGCAAGAATCCTGGCTGTGGAAAGATACCTAAAGGATC
AACAGCTCCTGGGGATTTGGGGTTGCTCTGGAAAACTCATTTGCACCACTGCTGTGCCTTGGAATGCTAG
TTGGAGTAATAAATCTCTGGAACAGATTTGGAATCACACGACCTGGATGGAGTGGGACAGAGAAATTAAC
AATTACACAAGCTTAATACACTCCTTAATTGAAGAATCGCAAAACCAGCAAGAAAAGAATGAACAAGAAT
TATTGGAATTAGATAAATGGGCAAGTTTGTGGAATTGGTTTAACATAACAAATTGGCTGTGGTATATAAA
ATTATTCATAATGATAGTAGGAGGCTTGGTAGGTTTAAGAATAGTTTTTGCTGTACTTTCTATAGTGAAT
AGAGTTAGGCAGGGATATTCACCATTATCGTTTCAGACCCACCTCCCAACCCCGAGGGGACCCAGAGAGG
GCCTATTTCCCATGATTCCTTCATATTTGCATATACGATACAAGGCTGTTAGAGAGATAATTAGAATTAA
TTTGACTGTAAACACAAAGATATTAGTACAAAATACGTGACGTAGAAAGTAATAATTTCTTGGGTAGTTT
GCAGTTTTAAAATTATGTTTTAAAATGGACTATCATATGCTTACCGTAACTTGAAAGTATTTCGATTTCT
TGGCTTTATATATCTTGTGGAAAGGACGAAACACCGCCAAGATCTTTCATCTCTGGGTTTTAGAGCTAGA
AATAGCAAGTTAAAATAAGGCTAGTCCGTTATCAACTTGAAAAAGTGGCACCGAGTCGGTGCTTTTTTAA
GCTTGGCGTAACTAGATCTTGAGACAAATGGCAGTATTCATCCACAATTTTAAAAGAAAAGGGGGGATTG
GGGGGTACAGTGCAGGGGAAAGAATAGTAGACATAATAGCAACAGACATACAAACTAAAGAATTACAAAA
ACAAATTACAAAAATTCAAAATTTTCGGGTTTATTACAGGGACAGCAGAGATCCACTTTGGCGCCGGCTC
GAGGGGG
