>Addgene plasmid #76525 | ACVR1C gRNA (BRDN0001146192) | depositor partial sequence | sequence record 143985 | Target Sequence
CCAAGATCTTTCATCTCTGG
