>Addgene plasmid #76525 | ACVR1C gRNA (BRDN0001146192) | addgene partial sequence | sequence record 186003 | hU6-F
NCGTGACGTAGAAAGTAATAATTTCTTGGGTAGTTTGCAGTTTTAAAATTATGTTTTAAAATGGACTATC
ATATGCTTACCGTAACTTGAAAGTATTTCGATTTCTTGGCTTTATATATCTTGTGGAAAGGACGAAACAC
CGCCAAGATCTTTCATCTCTGGGTTTTAGAGCTAGAAATAGCAAGTTAAAATAAGGCTAGTCCGTTATCA
ACTTGAAAAAGTGGCACCGAGTCGGTGCTTTTTTAAGCTTGGCGTAACTAGATCTTGAGACAAATGGCAG
TATTCATCCACAATTTTAAAAGAAAAGGGGGGATTGGGGGGTACAGTGCAGGGGAAAGAATAGTAGACAT
AATAGCAACAGACATACAAACTAAAGAATTACAAAAACAAATTACAAAAATTCAAAATTTTCGGGTTTAT
TACAGGGACAGCAGAGATCCACTTTGGCGCCGGCTCGAGGGGGCCCGGGTGCAAAGATGGATAAAGTTTT
AAACAGAGAGGAATCTTTGCAGCTAATGGACCTTCTAGGTCTTGAAAGGAGTGGGAATTGGCTCCGGTGC
CCGTCAGTGG
